Addgene plasmid #206473: pAc5.1-CCR4 isoform A-mCherry-PH (EB7)
Purpose: CCR4 expression in Schneider cells for imaging
Depositing lab: Mandy Jeske. Depositing organization: Universitaet Heidelberg. Publication: ReLo is a simple and rapid colocalization assay to identify and characterize direct protein-protein interactions. Salgania HK, Metz J, Jeske M. Nat Commun. 2024 Apr 3;15(1):2875. doi: 10.1038/s41467-024-47233-4. PubMed 38570497.
Backbone
  Vector backbone: EB03-pAc5.1 FspAI mcherry PH
  Vector type: Insect Expression
Growth in bacteria
  Bacterial resistance: Ampicillin, 100 μg/mL
  Growth temperature: 37°C
  Growth strain: DH5alpha
  Copy number: High Copy
Gene/Insert
  Gene/Insert name: CCR4
  Species: D. melanogaster (fly)
  Entrez Gene: twin (a.k.a. Dmel_CG31137, BEST:GH20274, CCR4, CG17741, CG31137, CG5534, CT39331, Ccr4, Dmel\CG31137, Twin, ccr4, twn)
  Tag / fusion protein: mcherry PH (C terminal on insert)
  Cloning method: Restriction Enzyme; 5′ cloning site Unknown (unknown if destroyed)
Terms and licenses: Academic/Nonprofit Terms; Industry Terms: Not Available to Industry
Depositor comments: Please visit https://www.biorxiv.org/content/10.1101/2022.03.04.482790v2 for bioRxiv preprint.
How to cite: pAc5.1-CCR4 isoform A-mCherry-PH (EB7) was a gift from Mandy Jeske (Addgene plasmid # 206473 ; http://n2t.net/addgene:206473 ; RRID:Addgene_206473)
