[The description below was written by a language model from this plasmid's Addgene catalogue record and pLannotate feature annotations shown in this document.]
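Description:
pAc5.1-CCR4 isoform A-mCherry-PH (EB7) is an 8,130 bp insect expression plasmid built on a pAc5.1 derivative that already carries an mCherry-PH module. It is intended for transfection into Drosophila Schneider cells. In bacteria it is maintained through a high-copy ColE1/pUC-type origin and selected with ampicillin via the β-lactamase gene and its native promoter. No selectable marker for insect cells is annotated; a short tetracycline-resistance fragment and a piece of SV40 large T antigen appear to be non-functional backbone remnants.

Expression is driven by the constitutive Drosophila actin 5C promoter. The open reading frame encodes isoform A of Drosophila melanogaster CCR4 (the twin gene), a deadenylase subunit of the CCR4-NOT complex. The automated annotation labels this region by its mouse homologue Cnot6l, which reflects sequence similarity rather than the actual source species. CCR4 is fused at its C terminus to the monomeric red fluorescent protein mCherry, followed by a fragment of rat phospholipase C δ1 that corresponds to the pleckstrin homology (PH) domain named in the construct. This domain binds phosphatidylinositol 4,5-bisphosphate and so tethers the fusion to the plasma membrane. A V5 epitope sequence from the backbone lies downstream of the PH domain, although the record does not state whether it is translated in frame. An SV40 polyadenylation signal follows the cassette.

The stated purpose is CCR4 expression for imaging. The associated publication describes a colocalization assay for detecting direct protein-protein interactions, which fits a design in which a membrane-anchored red fusion protein is imaged alongside a candidate partner to see whether the partner relocalizes with it.
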