Features (pLannotate 1.2.2; 11 found; start..end, strand, type, name):
     56..2565    +  promoter       Ac5 promoter: Drosophila melanogaster actin 5C promoter
   2613..4235    +  CDS            Cnot6l: CNO6L_MOUSE - Experimental evidence at protein level: Swiss-Prot protein existence level 1. Poly(A) nuclease with 3'-5' RNase activity. Catalytic component of the CCR4-NOT complex which is one of the major cellular mRNA deadenylases and is linked to various cellular processes including bulk mRNA degradation, miRNA-mediated repression, translational repression during translational initiation and general transcription regulation. Additional complex functions may be a consequence of its influence on mRNA expression. Involved in mRNA decay mediated by the major-protein-coding determinant of instab
   4257..4964    +  CDS            mCherry: mCherry is a basic (constitutively fluorescent) red fluorescent protein published in 2004, derived from Discosoma sp.. It is reported to be a very rapidly-maturing monomer with low acid sensitivity.
   4989..5396    +  CDS            Plcd1 (fragment): PLCD1_RAT - Experimental evidence at protein level: Swiss-Prot protein existence level 1. The production of the second messenger molecules diacylglycerol (DAG) and inositol 1,4,5-trisphosphate (IP3) is mediated by activated phosphatidylinositol-specific phospholipase C enzymes (PubMed:16000311). Essential for trophoblast and placental development (By similarity). Binds phosphatidylinositol 4,5-bisphosphate (By similarity). From Rattus norvegicus (Rat).
   5436..5477    +  CDS            V5 tag: epitope tag from simian virus 5
   5577..5711    -  polyA_signal   SV40 poly(A) signal: SV40 polyadenylation signal
   5734..5818    -  CDS            large T antigen (fragment): large T antigen from SV40 (simian virus 40)
   5819..6266    +  CDS            TcR (fragment): tetracycline efflux protein; tet; confers resistance to tetracycline
   6312..6900    -  rep_origin     ori: high-copy-number ColE1/pMB1/pBR322/pUC origin of replication
   7071..7931    -  CDS            AmpR: β-lactamase; bla; confers resistance to ampicillin, carbenicillin, and related antibiotics
   7932..8036    -  promoter       AmpR promoter: bla
>Addgene plasmid #206473 | pAc5.1-CCR4 isoform A-mCherry-PH (EB7) | addgene full sequence | sequence record 407836 | Addgene NGS Result
CTTCAAGAATTAATTCTATATTCTAAAAACACAAATGATACTTCTAAAAAAAAATCATGAATGGCATCAA
CTCTGAATCAAATCTTTGCAGATGCACCTACTTCTCATTTCCACTGTCACATCATTTTTCCAGATCTCGC
TGCCTGTTATGTGGCCCACAAACCAAGACACGTTTTATGGCCATTAAAGCTGGCTGATCGTCGCCAAACA
CCAAATACATAATGAATATGTACACATTCGAGAAAGAAGCGATCAAAGAAGCGTCTTCGGGCGGAGTAGG
AGAATGCGGAGGAGAAGGAGAACGAGCTGATCTAGTATCTCTCCACAATCCAATGCCAACTGACCAACTG
GCCATATTCGGAGCAATTTGAAGCCAATTTCCATCGCCTGGCGATCGCTCCATTCTTGGCTATATGTTTT
TCACCGTTACCCGGGGCCATTTTCAAAGACTCGTCGGCAAGATAAGATTGTGTCACTCGCTGTCTCTCTT
CATTTGTCGAAGAATGCTGAGGAATTTCGCGATGACGTCGGCGAGTATTTTGAAGAATGAGAATAATTTG
TATTTATACGAAAATCAGTTAGTGGAATTTTCTACAAAAACATGTTATCTATAGATAATTTTGTTGCAAA
ATATGTTGACTATGACAAAGATTGTATGTATATACCTTTAATGTATTCTCATTTTCTTATGTATTTATAA
TGGCAATGATGATACTGATGATATTTTAAGATGATGCCAGACCAAAAGGCTTGAATTTCTGCGTCTTTTG
CCGAACGCAGTGCATGTGCAATTGTTGTTTTTTGGAATATTCAATTTTCGGACTGTCCGCTTTGATTTCA
GTTTCTTGGCTTATTCAAAAAGCAAAGTAAAGCCAAAAAAGCGAGATGGCAATACCAAATGCGGCAAAAC
GGTAGTGGAAGGAAAGGGGTGCGGGGCAGCGGAAGGAAGGGTGGGGCGGGGCGTGGCGGGGTCTGTGGCT
GGGCGCGACGTCACCGACGTTGGAGCCACTCCTTTGACCATGTGTGCGTGTGTGTATTATTCGTGTCTCG
CCACTCGCCGGTTGTTTTTTTCTTTTTATGCTGCGCTCTCTCTAGCGCCATCTCGCTTACGCATGCTCAA
CGCACCGCATGTTGCCGTTTCCTTTTATGCGTCATTTTGGCTCGAAATAGGCAATTATTTAAACAAAGAT
TAGTCAACGAAAACGCTAAAATAAATAAGTCTACAATATGGTTACTTATTGCCATGTGTGTGCAGCCAAC
GATAGCAACAAAAGCAACAACACAGGTGGCTTTCCCTCTTTCACTTTTTGTTTGCAAGCCGCGTGCGAGC
AAGACGGCACGACCGGCAAACGCAATTACGCTGACAAAGAGCAGACGAAGTTTTGGCGAAAAACATCAAG
GCGCCTGATACGAATGCATTTGCAATAACAATTGCGATATTTAATATTGTTTATGAAGCTGTTTGACTTC
AAAACACACAAAAAAAAAAATAAAACAAATTATTTGAAAGAGAATTAGGAATCGGACGCTTATCGTTAGG
GTAACAACAAGAAATGCTTACTGAGTCACAGCCTCTGGAAAACTGCCGCAAGCCAGAGAGAGAGAGAAAA
AGAGGGAGAGCAGCTTAGACCGCATGTGCTTGTGTGTGAGGCGTCTCTCTCTTCGTCTCTGTTGCGCAAA
CGCATAGACTGCACTGAAAAAATCGATTACCTATTTTTTATGAATGAATATTTGCACTATTACTATTCAA
AACTATTAAGATAGCAATCACATTCAATAGCCAAATACTATACCACCTGAGCGATGCAACGAAATGATCA
ATTTGAGCAAAAATGCTGCATATTTAGGACGGCATCATTATAGAAATGCTTCTTGCTGTGTACTTTTCTC
TCGTCTGGCAGCTGTTTCGCCGTTATTGTTAAAACCGGCTTAAGTTAGGTGTGTTTTCTACGACTAGTGA
ATGCCCTACTAGAAGATGTGTGTTGCACAAAATGTCCCTGGAATAACCAATTTGAAGTGCAGATAGCAGT
AAACGTAAGCTAATATGAATATTATTTAACTGTAATGTTTTAATATCGCTGGACATTACTAATAAACCCA
CTATAAACACATGTACATATGTATGTTTTGGCATACAATGAGTAGTTGGGGAAAAAATGTGTAAAAGCAC
CGTGACCATCACAGCATAAAGATAACCAGCTGAAGTATCGAATATGAGTAACCCCCAAATTGAATCACAT
GCCGCAACTGATAGGACCCATGGAAGTACACTCTTCATGGCGATATACAAGACACACACAAGCACGAACA
CCCAGTTGCGGAGGAAATTCTCCGTAAATGAAAACCCAATCGGCGAACAATTCATACCCATATATGGTAA
AAGTTTTGAACGCGACTTGAGAGCGGAGAGCATTGCGGCTGATAAGGTTTTAGCGCTAAGCGGGCTTTAT
AAAACGGGCTGCGGGACCAGTTTTCATATCACTACCGTTTGAGTTCTTGTGCTGTGTGGATACTCCTCCC
GACACAAAGCCGCTCCATCAGCCAGCAGTCGTCTAATCCAGAGACCCCGGATCGGGTGCATGAAAGGCAA
TCATTATAAAATGTCTCGTAACAAAGACAAATACGACAGCGCCAATCGGCGGCAGCAGATCTTTCTGTCG
CAGGAGGACATAGCTGCGGGCAAGAAGACGAACTGGAGTGGCCTAGAGATTACTGGCTGCGTCCGCAATA
TCAGCCCGTCGCTGTGGGAATTTGAGCATCTAACCGCCCTCTACCTGAACGACAACCAGCTGCTGCGATT
GCCCGCAGACGTTGGCATGCTGACCAGCCTCCGAACTTTGGACCTGTCCAGCAATAAGCTAAGAAGTCTT
CCCGCAGAGCTCGGCGAGCTCATCCAGTTGCGGGAACTGTTGCTGAACAACAACTTTCTGCGCGTACTGC
CTTACGAGATCGGCAAGCTGTTCCACCTCGTCATACTCGGCCTCATGGGCAATCCGCTGCAAAAGGAGTT
CATGAACATCTACAACGAACCGAACGGCACGCAGAAACTGCTCACCTACATGCTGGACAACTTGTCATTT
ACCGTGAATCCACCGCCCCAGAGGCCCTGGCTGCCACTGGCCAAGCCCAACAAAACGCGACCAGCCTGCA
TTTTTACGGTCATGTGCTATAATGTGCTCTGCGACAAGTACGCGACGCGACAAATGTACGGATACTGTCC
GTCGTGGGCGCTATGCTGGGAGTACCGAAAAAAGTCGATTATCGACGAGATACGGCACTATGCAGCGGAC
ATTATCAGTCTGCAGGAGATCGAAACGGAGCAATTCTATCACTTCTTCCTGCCGGAACTCAAGAACGATG
GATACGAGGGAATCTTCTCACCGAAGTCGCGTGCTAAGACTATGTCCGAGCTGGAGAGGAAGTACGTCGA
TGGCTGTGCGATATTCTTCAGGGCGTCCAAGTTTACGCTGATCAAGGAATCACTGATCGAGTTCAATCAG
CTGGCAATGGCCAATGCCGAGGGCTCCGACAACATGCTGAACCGCGTAATGCCTAAGGATAACATCGGTC
TGGCCGCACTGCTCAAGGTGAAGGAGAACGCATGGGAGCCGATGTCCGAGGTGACGCAGATCTCGCAGCC
GCTGCTCGTCTGCACGGCGCACATACACTGGGACCCTGAGTTCTGCGACGTCAAGCTCATCCAGACGATG
ATGCTTAGCAATGAGTTGAAGACGATCATCGACGAGGCGAGCCACAGTTTCCGACCTGGTCACAAGAACG
ACTCCAATGCTGTCCAGCTGCTGCTGTGCGGTGACTTCAACTCGCTACCCGATTCAGGCGTTGTGGAGTT
TCTCGGCAAGGGCCGCGTTTCCATGGATCATTTGGACTTCAAGGACATGGGCTACAAGTCCTGCCTGCAG
CGGCTGCTCTCGAACGACACCAACGAGTTTACGCACTCGTTCAAGCTAGCCTCCGCCTACAACGAGGACA
TCATGCCGCACACCAACTATACGTTCGATTTTAAGGGCATCATCGACTACATTTTCTACACGAAGACGGG
CATGGTGCCGCTGGGCCTGCTGGGTCCTGTCTCCAATGATTGGCTGCGCGAGAATAAGGTTGTTGGATGC
CCACATCCGCATATACCCTCTGATCACTTCCCACTGCTGGTCGAGCTAGAGCTGATGCATACGGCTAGCC
AACAGGCGCCTCCTAACGGGCTGATCAATCGCCGGGCATCCAGCGGCGGTACCAACATGGTGAGCAAGGG
CGAGGAGGATAACATGGCCATCATCAAGGAGTTCATGCGCTTCAAGGTGCACATGGAGGGCTCCGTGAAC
GGCCACGAGTTCGAGATCGAGGGCGAGGGCGAGGGCCGCCCCTACGAGGGCACCCAGACCGCCAAGCTGA
AGGTGACCAAGGGTGGCCCCCTGCCCTTCGCCTGGGACATCCTGTCCCCTCAGTTCATGTACGGCTCCAA
GGCCTACGTGAAGCACCCCGCCGACATCCCCGACTACTTGAAGCTGTCCTTCCCCGAGGGCTTCAAGTGG
GAGCGCGTGATGAACTTCGAGGACGGCGGCGTGGTGACCGTGACCCAGGACTCCTCCCTGCAGGACGGCG
AGTTCATCTACAAGGTGAAGCTGCGCGGCACCAACTTCCCCTCCGACGGCCCCGTAATGCAGAAGAAGAC
CATGGGCTGGGAGGCCTCCTCCGAGCGGATGTACCCCGAGGACGGCGCCCTGAAGGGCGAGATCAAGCAG
AGGCTGAAGCTGAAGGACGGCGGCCACTACGACGCTGAGGTCAAGACCACCTACAAGGCCAAGAAGCCCG
TGCAGCTGCCCGGCGCCTACAACGTCAACATCAAGTTGGACATCACCTCCCACAACGAGGACTACACCAT
CGTGGAACAGTACGAACGCGCCGAGGGCCGCCACTCCACCGGCGGCATGGACGAGCTGTACAAGCCAAGC
TTGAATTCTGCAGATGGCTCCATGCACGGTCTCCAGGATGATCCAGATCTGCAGGCTCTGCTGAAAGGTT
CTCAGCTCCTCAAAGTCAAAAGCAGCTCCTGGCGTCGTGAACGCTTCTACAAACTGCAGGAGGACTGCAA
AACCATCTGGCAGGAATCCCGTAAAGTAATGCGCTCCCCAGAGTCTCAGCTCTTCAGCATTGAGGACATT
CAGGAGGTACGTATGGGTCACCGTACCGAAGGTCTGGAGAAATTCGCTCGCGATATCCCAGAAGATCGCT
GCTTCTCTATCGTCTTCAAAGACCAGCGCAACACCCTGGATCTGATTGCTCCATCTCCAGCAGATGCTCA
GCACTGGGTTCAGGGTCTCCGCAAAATCATTCACCACTCCGGTTCTATGGACCAGCGTCAGAAATAAATC
CAGCACAGTGGCGGCCGCTCGAGTCTAGAGGGCCCGCGGTTCGAAGGTAAGCCTATCCCTAACCCTCTCC
TCGGTCTCGATTCTACGCGTACCGGTCATCATCACCATCACCATTGAGTTTAAACCCGCTGATCAGCCTC
GACTGTGCCTTCTAAGGCCTGAGCTCGCTGATCAGCCTCGATCGAGGATCCAGACATGATAAGATACATT
GATGAGTTTGGACAAACCACAACTAGAATGCAGTGAAAAAAATGCTTTATTTGTGAAATTTGTGATGCTA
TTGCTTTATTTGTAACCATTATAAGCTGCAATAAACAAGTTAACAACAACAATTGCATTCATTTTATGTT
TCAGGTTCAGGGGGAGGTGTGGGAGGTTTTTTAAAGCAAGTAAAACCTCTACAAATGTGGTATGGCTGAT
TATGATCAGTCGACCGATGCCCTTGAGAGCCTTCAACCCAGTCAGCTCCTTCCGGTGGGCGCGGGGCATG
ACTATCGTCGCCGCACTTATGACTGTCTTCTTTATCATGCAACTCGTAGGACAGGTGCCGGCAGCGCTCT
GGGTCATTTTCGGCGAGGACCGCTTTCGCTGGAGCGCGACGATGATCGGCCTGTCGCTTGCGGTATTCGG
AATCTTGCACGCCCTCGCTCAAGCCTTCGTCACTGGTCCCGCCACCAAACGTTTCGGCGAGAAGCAGGCC
ATTATCGCCGGCATGGCGGCCGACGCGCTGGGCTACGTCTTGCTGGCGTTCGCGACGCGAGGCTGGATGG
CCTTCCCCATTATGATTCTTCTCGCTTCCGGCGGCATCGGGATGCCCGCGTTGCAGGCCATGCTGTCCAG
GCAGGTAGATGACGACCATCAGGGACAGCTTCAAGGCCAGCAAAAGGCCAGGAACCGTAAAAAGGCCGCG
TTGCTGGCGTTTTTCCATAGGCTCCGCCCCCCTGACGAGCATCACAAAAATCGACGCTCAAGTCAGAGGT
GGCGAAACCCGACAGGACTATAAAGATACCAGGCGTTTCCCCCTGGAAGCTCCCTCGTGCGCTCTCCTGT
TCCGACCCTGCCGCTTACCGGATACCTGTCCGCCTTTCTCCCTTCGGGAAGCGTGGCGCTTTCTCATAGC
TCACGCTGTAGGTATCTCAGTTCGGTGTAGGTCGTTCGCTCCAAGCTGGGCTGTGTGCACGAACCCCCCG
TTCAGCCCGACCGCTGCGCCTTATCCGGTAACTATCGTCTTGAGTCCAACCCGGTAAGACACGACTTATC
GCCACTGGCAGCAGCCACTGGTAACAGGATTAGCAGAGCGAGGTATGTAGGCGGTGCTACAGAGTTCTTG
AAGTGGTGGCCTAACTACGGCTACACTAGAAGGACAGTATTTGGTATCTGCGCTCTGCTGAAGCCAGTTA
CCTTCGGAAAAAGAGTTGGTAGCTCTTGATCCGGCAAACAAACCACCGCTGGTAGCGGTGGTTTTTTTGT
TTGCAAGCAGCAGATTACGCGCAGAAAAAAAGGATCTCAAGAAGATCCTTTGATCTTTTCTACGGGGTCT
GACGCTCAGTGGAACGAAAACTCACGTTAAGGGATTTTGGTCATGAGATTATCAAAAAGGATCTTCACCT
AGATCCTTTTAAATTAAAAATGAAGTTTTAAATCAATCTAAAGTATATATGAGTAAACTTGGTCTGACAG
TTACCAATGCTTAATCAGTGAGGCACCTATCTCAGCGATCTGTCTATTTCGTTCATCCATAGTTGCCTGA
CTCCCCGTCGTGTAGATAACTACGATACGGGAGGGCTTACCATCTGGCCCCAGTGCTGCAATGATACCGC
GAGACCCACGCTCACCGGCTCCAGATTTATCAGCAATAAACCAGCCAGCCGGAAGGGCCGAGCGCAGAAG
TGGTCCTGCAACTTTATCCGCCTCCATCCAGTCTATTAATTGTTGCCGGGAAGCTAGAGTAAGTAGTTCG
CCAGTTAATAGTTTGCGCAACGTTGTTGCCATTGCTGCAGGCATCGTGGTGTCACGCTCGTCGTTTGGTA
TGGCTTCATTCAGCTCCGGTTCCCAACGATCAAGGCGAGTTACATGATCCCCCATGTTGTGCAAAAAAGC
GGTTAGCTCCTTCGGTCCTCCGATCGTTGTCAGAAGTAAGTTGGCCGCAGTGTTATCACTCATGGTTATG
GCAGCACTGCATAATTCTCTTACTGTCATGCCATCCGTAAGATGCTTTTCTGTGACTGGTGAGTACTCAA
CCAAGTCATTCTGAGAATAGTGTATGCGGCGACCGAGTTGCTCTTGCCCGGCGTCAACACGGGATAATAC
CGCGCCACATAGCAGAACTTTAAAAGTGCTCATCATTGGAAAACGTTCTTCGGGGCGAAAACTCTCAAGG
ATCTTACCGCTGTTGAGATCCAGTTCGATGTAACCCACTCGTGCACCCAACTGATCTTCAGCATCTTTTA
CTTTCACCAGCGTTTCTGGGTGAGCAAAAACAGGAAGGCAAAATGCCGCAAAAAAGGGAATAAGGGCGAC
ACGGAAATGTTGAATACTCATACTCTTCCTTTTTCAATATTATTGAAGCATTTATCAGGGTTATTGTCTC
ATGAGCGGATACATATTTGAATGTATTTAGAAAAATAAACAAATAGGGGTTCCGCGCACATTTCCCCGAA
AAGTGCCACCTGACGTCTAAGAAACCATTATTATCATGACATTAACCTATAAAAATAGGCGTATCACGAG
GCCCTTTCGT
