>Addgene plasmid #206473 | pAc5.1-CCR4 isoform A-mCherry-PH (EB7) | depositor partial sequence | sequence record 401764 | Dm CCR4
ATGAAAGGCAATCATTATAAAATGTCTCGTAACAAAGACAAATACGACAGCGCCAATCGGCGGCAGCAGA
TCTTTCTGTCGCAGGAGGACATAGCTGCGGGCAAGAAGACGAACTGGAGTGGCCTAGAGATTACTGGCTG
CGTCCGCAATATCAGCCCGTCGCTGTGGGAATTTGAGCATCTAACCGCCCTCTACCTGAACGACAACCAG
CTGCTGCGATTGCCCGCAGACGTTGGCATGCTGACCAGCCTCCGAACTTTGGACCTGTCCAGCAATAAGC
TAAGAAGTCTTCCCGCAGAGCTCGGCGAGCTCATCCAGTTGCGGGAACTGTTGCTGAACAACAACTTTCT
GCGCGTACTGCCTTACGAGATCGGCAAGCTGTTCCACCTCGTCATACTCGGCCTCATGGGCAATCCGCTG
CAAAAGGAGTTCATGAACATCTACAACGAACCGAACGGCACGCAGAAACTGCTCACCTACATGCTGGACA
ACTTGTCATTTACCGTGAATCCACCGCCCCAGAGGCCCTGGCTGCCACTGGCCAAGCCCAACAAAACGCG
ACCAGCCTGCATTTTTACGGTCATGTGCTATAATGTGCTCTGCGACAAGTACGCGACGCGACAAATGTAC
GGATACTGTCCGTCGTGGGCGCTATGCTGGGAGTACCGAAAAAAGTCGATTATCGACGAGATACGGCACT
ATGCAGCGGACATTATCAGTCTGCAGGAGATCGAAACGGAGCAATTCTATCACTTCTTCCTGCCGGAACT
CAAGAACGATGGATACGAGGGAATCTTCTCACCGAAGTCGCGTGCTAAGACTATGTCCGAGCTGGAGAGG
AAGTACGTCGATGGCTGTGCGATATTCTTCAGGGCGTCCAAGTTTACGCTGATCAAGGAATCACTGATCG
AGTTCAATCAGCTGGCAATGGCCAATGCCGAGGGCTCCGACAACATGCTGAACCGCGTAATGCCTAAGGA
TAACATCGGTCTGGCCGCACTGCTCAAGGTGAAGGAGAACGCATGGGAGCCGATGTCCGAGGTGACGCAG
ATCTCGCAGCCGCTGCTCGTCTGCACGGCGCACATACACTGGGACCCTGAGTTCTGCGACGTCAAGCTCA
TCCAGACGATGATGCTTAGCAATGAGTTGAAGACGATCATCGACGAGGCGAGCCACAGTTTCCGACCTGG
TCACAAGAACGACTCCAATGCTGTCCAGCTGCTGCTGTGCGGTGACTTCAACTCGCTACCCGATTCAGGC
GTTGTGGAGTTTCTCGGCAAGGGCCGCGTTTCCATGGATCATTTGGACTTCAAGGACATGGGCTACAAGT
CCTGCCTGCAGCGGCTGCTCTCGAACGACACCAACGAGTTTACGCACTCGTTCAAGCTAGCCTCCGCCTA
CAACGAGGACATCATGCCGCACACCAACTATACGTTCGATTTTAAGGGCATCATCGACTACATTTTCTAC
ACGAAGACGGGCATGGTGCCGCTGGGCCTGCTGGGTCCTGTCTCCAATGATTGGCTGCGCGAGAATAAGG
TTGTTGGATGCCCACATCCGCATATACCCTCTGATCACTTCCCACTGCTGGTCGAGCTAGAGCTGATGCA
TACGGCTAGCCAACAGGCGCCTCCTAACGGGCTGATCAATCGCCGG
